>Addgene plasmid #188851 | Terminase_prophage_Escherichia_coli_2 | addgene full sequence | sequence record 369485 | Addgene NGS Result
AGTGGCTGCTGCCAGTGGCGATAAGTCGTGTCTTACCGGGTTGGACTCAAGACGATAGTTACCGGATAAG
GCGCAGCGGTCGGGCTGAACGGGGGGTTCGTGCACACAGCCCAGCTTGGAGCGAACGACCTACACCGAAC
TGAGATACCTACAGCGTGAGCTATGAGAAAGCGCCACGCTTCCCGAAGGGAGAAAGGCGGACAGGTATCC
GGTAAGCGGCAGGGTCGGAACAGGAGAGCGCACGAGGGAGCTTCCAGGGGGAAACGCCTGGTATCTTTAT
AGTCCTGTCGGGTTTCGCCACCTCTGACTTGAGCGTCGATTTTTGTGATGCTCGTCAGGGGGGCGGAGCC
TATGGAAAAACGCCAGCAACGCGGCCTTTTTACGGTTCCTGGCCTTTTGCTGGCCTTTTGCTCACATGTT
CTTTCCTGCGTTATCCCCTGATTCTGTGGATAACCGTATTACCGCCTTTGAGTGAGCTGATACCGCTCGC
CGCAGCCGAACGACCGAGCGCAGCGAGTCAGTGAGCGAGGAAGCGGAAGAGCGCCTGATGCGGTATTTTC
TCCTTACGCATCTGTGCGGTATTTCACACCGCATATGGTGCACTCTCAGTACAATCTGCTCTGATGCCGC
ATAGTTAAGCCAGTATACACTCCGCTATCGCTACGTGACTGGGTCATGGCTGCGCCCCGACACCCGCCAA
CACCCGCTGACGCGCCCTGACGGGCTTGTCTGCTCCCGGCATCCGCTTACAGACAAGCTGTGACCGTCTC
CGGGAGCTGCATGTGTCAGAGGTTTTCACCGTCATCACCGAAACGCGCGAGGCAGCAGATCAATTCGCGC
GCGAAGGCGAAGCGGCATGCATAATGTGCCTGTCAAATGGACGAAGCAGGGATTCTGCAAACCCTATGCT
ACTCCGTCAAGCCGTCAATTGTCTGATTCGTTACCAATTATGACAACTTGACGGCTACATCATTCACTTT
TTCTTCACAACCGGCACGGAACTCGCTCGGGCTGGCCCCGGTGCATTTTTTAAATACCCGCGAGAAATAG
AGTTGATCGTCAAAACCAACATTGCGACCGACGGTGGCGATAGGCATCCGGGTGGTGCTCAAAAGCAGCT
TCGCCTGGCTGATACGTTGGTCCTCGCGCCAGCTTAAGACGCTAATCCCTAACTGCTGGCGGAAAAGATG
TGACAGACGCGACGGCGACAAGCAAACATGCTGTGCGACGCTGGCGATATCAAAATTGCTGTCTGCCAGG
TGATCGCTGATGTACTGACAAGCCTCGCGTACCCGATTATCCATCGGTGGATGGAGCGACTCGTTAATCG
CTTCCATGCGCCGCAGTAACAATTGCTCAAGCAGATTTATCGCCAGCAGCTCCGAATAGCGCCCTTCCCC
TTGCCCGGCGTTAATGATTTGCCCAAACAGGTCGCTGAAATGCGGCTGGTGCGCTTCATCCGGGCGAAAG
AACCCCGTATTGGCAAATATTGACGGCCAGTTAAGCCATTCATGCCAGTAGGCGCGCGGACGAAAGTAAA
CCCACTGGTGATACCATTCGCGAGCCTCCGGATGACGACCGTAGTGATGAATCTCTCCTGGCGGGAACAG
CAAAATATCACCCGGTCGGCAAACAAATTCTCGTCCCTGATTTTTCACCACCCCCTGACCGCGAATGGTG
AGATTGAGAATATAACCTTTCATTCCCAGCGGTCGGTCGATAAAAAAATCGAGATAACCGTTGGCCTCAA
TCGGCGTTAAACCCGCCACCAGATGGGCATTAAACGAGTATCCCGGCAGCAGGGGATCATTTTGCGCTTC
AGCCATACTTTTCATACTCCCGCCATTCAGAGAAGAAACCAATTGTCCATATTGCATCAGACATTGCCGT
CACTGCGTCTTTTACTGGCTCTTCTCGCTAACCAAACCGGTAACCCCGCTTATTAAAAGCATTCTGTAAC
AAAGCGGGACCAAAGCCATGACAAAAACGCGTAACAAAAGTGTCTATAATCACGGCAGAAAAGTCCACAT
TGATTATTTGCACGGCGTCACACTTTGCTATGCCATAGCATTTTTATCCATAAGATTAGCGGATCCTACC
TGACGCTTTTTATCGCAACTCTCTACTGTTTCTCCATACCCGTTTTTTGGGCTAACAGGAGGAATTAACC
ATGACCGACACCGCGCTGAGCCCGGAGGAACAACTGATCGAGGACATTGCGGGCTTCACCCACGATCCGC
TGGGTTACGCGCTGTATGCGTTTCCGTGGGGCGAGGAAGGTACCGAACTGGCGCATGCGACCGGTCCGCG
TCAATGGCAGGCGGACGCGTTCCGTGAGATCCGTGATCACCTGCAAAACCCGGAAACCCGTTATCAACCG
CTGATGCTGGCGCGTGCGAGCGGTCATGGTATTGGCAAGAGCGCGTTTATCAGCATGCTGATTAACTGGG
GTATGAGCACCTGCGAGGACTGCAAAGTGGTTGTGACCGCGAACACCGATAACCAGCTGCGTACCAAGAC
CTGGCCGGAAATCATTAAATGGAGCAACCTGGCGATCACCAAGGACTGGTTCACCTGCACCGCGACCGCG
ATGTATAGCAACGACCCGGGCCACGATAAACGTTGGCGTGCGGATGCGATTCCGTGGAGCGAGCACAACA
CCGAAGCGTTCGCGGGTCTGCACAACGAGCGTAAGCGTATCATTGTTGTGTTTGACGAAGCGAGCAACAT
CGCGGATCTGGTTTGGGAAGTGGCGGAAGGTGCGCTGACCGACGAGGATACCGAAATCATTTGGGTTGCG
TTCGGCAACCCGACCCGTAACACCGGTCGTTTCCGTGAGTGCTTTCGTAAGTACAAACACCGTTGGAAAA
CCGCGCAAATCGACAGCCGTACCGTTGAGGGCACCAACAAGCAGCAACTGCAGAAATGGGTGGACGATTA
TGGCGAAGACAGCGATTTTGTTAAGATCCGTGTGCGTGGTATTTTCCCGGACGCGAGCGAGCTGCAATTT
ATCCCGACCGGTCTGACCGATGAAGCGATGAAACGTGTTGTTACCGCGGCGCAGGTTGCGCATGCGCCGG
TTATCATTGGCGTGGACCCGGCGTACAGCGGTGTTGACGATGCGGTGATTTATCTGCGTCAAGGCCTGCA
CAGCAAGGTGCTGTGGACCGGTAACAAAACCACCGACGATCTGATCATGGCGAAGCGTATTGCGGACTTC
GAGGATCAATACCAGGCGGACGCGGTTTTCATCGATTTTGGCTATGGTACCGGCCTGAAAAGCATTGGTG
ACGGCTGGGGTCGTACCTGGCAACTGGTGCCGTTTGGTGGCGCGAGCACCGATCCGCAGATGCTGAACAA
GCGTGGCGAAATGTTTAACAGCTGCAAAACCTGGCTGCGTCTGGGTGGCATGCTGGACGATCAAGAGACC
GCGGATGATCTGAGCGCGGCGGAATACAAGGTTCGTGTGGACGGCAAAATCGTTATTGAGCCGAAGGAAG
ATATCAAAGAGCGTCTGGGTCGTAGCCCGGGCAAGGGTGATGCGCTGCTGCTGACCTTCGCGTTTCCGGT
GGCGAAGAAAACCAACGATCCGCGTCAGCAACAGGGTCGTGCGATTACCGACTATGATCCGTTTGAATAA
TGCCAGGCATCAAATTAAGCAGAAGGCCATCCTGACGGATGGCCTTTTTGCGTTTCTACAAACTCTTTTG
TTTATTTTTCTAAATACATTCAAATATGTATCCGCTCATGAGACAATAACCCTGATAAATGCTTCAATAA
TATTGAAAAAGGAAGAGTATGAGTATTCAACATTTCCGTGTCGCCCTTATTCCCTTTTTTGCGGCATTTT
GCCTTCCTGTTTTTGCTCACCCAGAAACGCTGGTGAAAGTAAAAGATGCTGAAGATCAGTTGGGTGCACG
AGTGGGTTACATCGAACTGGATCTCAACAGCGGTAAGATCCTTGAGAGTTTTCGCCCCGAAGAACGTTTT
CCAATGATGAGCACTTTTAAAGTTCTGCTATGTGGCGCGGTATTATCCCGTGTTGACGCCGGGCAAGAGC
AACTCGGTCGCCGCATACACTATTCTCAGAATGACTTGGTTGAGTACTCACCAGTCACAGAAAAGCATCT
TACGGATGGCATGACAGTAAGAGAATTATGCAGTGCTGCCATAACCATGAGTGATAACACTGCGGCCAAC
TTACTTCTGACAACGATCGGAGGACCGAAGGAGCTAACCGCTTTTTTGCACAACATGGGGGATCATGTAA
CTCGCCTTGATCGTTGGGAACCGGAGCTGAATGAAGCCATACCAAACGACGAGCGTGACACCACGATGCC
TGTAGCAATGGCAACAACGTTGCGCAAACTATTAACTGGCGAACTACTTACTCTAGCTTCCCGGCAACAA
TTAATAGACTGGATGGAGGCGGATAAAGTTGCAGGACCACTTCTGCGCTCGGCCCTTCCGGCTGGCTGGT
TTATTGCTGATAAATCTGGAGCCGGTGAGCGTGGGTCTCGCGGTATCATTGCAGCACTGGGGCCAGATGG
TAAGCCCTCCCGTATCGTAGTTATCTACACGACGGGGAGTCAGGCAACTATGGATGAACGAAATAGACAG
ATCGCTGAGATAGGTGCCTCACTGATTAAGCATTGGTAACTGTCAGACCAAGTTTACTCATATATACTTT
AGATTGATTTAAAACTTCATTTTTAATTTAAAAGGATCTAGGTGAAGATCCTTTTTGATAATCTCATGAC
CAAAATCCCTTAACGTGAGTTTTCGTTCCACTGAGCGTCAGACCCCGTAGAAAAGATCAAAGGATCTTCT
TGAGATCCTTTTTTTCTGCGCGTAATCTGCTGCTTGCAAACAAAAAAACCACCGCTACCAGCGGTGGTTT
GTTTGCCGGATCAAGAGCTACCAACTCTTTTTCCGAAGGTAACTGGCTTCAGCAGAGCGCAGATACCAAA
TACTGTCCTTCTAGTGTAGCCGTAGTTAGGCCACCACTTCAAGAACTCTGTAGCACCGCCTACATACCTC
GCTCTGCTAATCCTGTTACC
Features (pLannotate 1.2.2; 8 found; start..end, strand, type, name):
    544..684     -  misc_feature   bom: basis of mobility region from pBR322
    786..826     -  CDS            rop (fragment): Rop protein, which maintains plasmids at low copy number; rop
    948..1826    -  CDS            araC: L-arabinose regulatory protein; araC
   1853..2137    +  promoter       araBAD promoter: araBAD; promoter of the L-arabinose operon of E. coli; the araC regulatory gene is transcribed in the opposite direction (Guzman et al., 1995)
   3661..3688    +  terminator     rrnB T2 terminator: transcription terminator T2 from the E. coli rrnB gene
   3707..3798    +  promoter       AmpR promoter: bla
   3799..4659    +  CDS            AmpR: β-lactamase; bla; confers resistance to ampicillin, carbenicillin, and related antibiotics
   4830..358     +  rep_origin     ori (across the origin): high-copy-number ColE1/pMB1/pBR322/pUC origin of replication
