[The description below was written by a language model from this plasmid's Addgene catalogue record and pLannotate feature annotations shown in this document.]
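Description:
Terminase_prophage_Escherichia_coli_2 is a bacterial expression plasmid of about 5.1 kb built on a pBAD backbone and carrying the gene for a large terminase subunit from a prophage of Escherichia coli M885. It replicates in E. coli from a ColE1/pMB1-type origin and is listed as high copy. Only a short fragment of the rop gene remains, alongside the pBR322 bom (basis of mobility) region. Selection is by ampicillin, through a β-lactamase gene driven by its own bla promoter.

The roughly 1.5 kb terminase insert was introduced by Gibson assembly. The feature table does not annotate it directly, but an unannotated stretch between the araBAD promoter and the rrnB T2 terminator is the right size and position to hold it. The araC regulator gene is divergently transcribed from the promoter, as is typical of pBAD vectors. AraC represses the promoter in the absence of L-arabinose and activates it when the sugar is present, which gives tight, titratable control suited to proteins that may be toxic or trigger a cellular response. No epitope or purification tags are annotated, and the record does not state whether any are present.

Large terminases are the ATP-driven motor and nuclease components that package DNA into the capsids of tailed phages. The associated publication concerns prokaryotic innate immunity through pattern recognition of conserved viral proteins, so this plasmid was presumably used to express a phage terminase on its own in bacteria, to test whether defence systems sense it. The record states the purpose only as supplying this terminase.
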