Addgene plasmid #188851: Terminase_prophage_Escherichia_coli_2
Purpose: Large terminase from Escherichia coli M885 prophage
Depositing lab: Feng Zhang. Depositing organization: Broad Institute. Publication: Prokaryotic innate immunity through pattern recognition of conserved viral proteins. Gao LA, Wilkinson ME, Strecker J, Makarova KS, Macrae RK, Koonin EV, Zhang F. Science. 2022 Aug 12;377(6607):eabm4096. doi: 10.1126/science.abm4096. Epub 2022 Aug 12. PubMed 35951700.
Backbone
  Vector backbone: pBAD
  Backbone size w/o insert (bp): 3590
  Total vector size (bp): 5060
  Vector type: Bacterial Expression
Growth in bacteria
  Bacterial resistance: Ampicillin, 100 μg/mL
  Growth temperature: 37°C
  Growth strain: DH5alpha
  Copy number: High Copy
Gene/Insert
  Gene/Insert name: Terminase
  Insert size (bp): 1470
  GenBank ID: WP_000132532.1
  Cloning method: Gibson Cloning
  Sequencing primers: 5′ N/A
Terms and licenses: Academic/Nonprofit Terms; Industry Terms: Not Available to Industry
How to cite: Terminase_prophage_Escherichia_coli_2 was a gift from Feng Zhang (Addgene plasmid # 188851 ; http://n2t.net/addgene:188851 ; RRID:Addgene_188851)
